Addgene plasmid #187695: pLenti-Zyxin-C (aa139-371)-EGFP
Purpose: Visualization of Zyxin
Depositing lab: Mary Beckerle. Depositing organization: University of Utah. Publication: Stretch-induced actin remodeling requires targeting of zyxin to stress fibers and recruitment of actin regulators. Hoffman LM, Jensen CC, Chaturvedi A, Yoshigi M, Beckerle MC. Mol Biol Cell. 2012 May;23(10):1846-59. doi: 10.1091/mbc.E11-12-1057. Epub 2012 Mar 28. PubMed 22456508.
Backbone
  Vector backbone: pLenti6.3/V5-DEST
  Backbone manufacturer: Invitrogen
  Vector type: Mammalian Expression, Lentiviral
  Selectable markers: Blasticidin
Growth in bacteria
  Bacterial resistance: Ampicillin, 100 μg/mL
  Growth temperature: 37°C
  Growth strain: NEB Stable
  Copy number: High Copy
Gene/Insert
  Gene/Insert name: Zyxin
  Species: M. musculus (mouse)
  Mutation: aa139-371
  Entrez Gene: Zyx (a.k.a. 9530098H06Rik)
  Promoter: CMV
  Tag / fusion protein: EGFP (C terminal on insert)
  Cloning method: Gateway Cloning
Terms and licenses: Academic/Nonprofit Terms; Industry Terms: Not Available to Industry
How to cite: pLenti-Zyxin-C (aa139-371)-EGFP was a gift from Mary Beckerle (Addgene plasmid # 187695 ; http://n2t.net/addgene:187695 ; RRID:Addgene_187695)
