[The description below was written by a language model from this plasmid's Addgene catalogue record and pLannotate feature annotations shown in this document.]
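Description:
pLenti-Zyxin-C (aa139-371)-EGFP is a 9,452-nt HIV-1-based lentiviral expression plasmid built on the Invitrogen pLenti6.3/V5-DEST backbone by Gateway cloning. It is propagated in E. coli through a high-copy ColE1/pUC-type origin with ampicillin selection (AmpR); an f1 origin and SV40 origin are also present, along with residual lac and phage promoter elements in the backbone. The viral portion has a third-generation layout. An RSV promoter fused to a truncated 5' LTR drives genomic RNA production in packaging cells, followed by the Ψ packaging signal with a gag fragment, the Rev response element for Rev-dependent nuclear export, and the cPPT/CTS. A ΔU3 self-inactivating 3' LTR closes the transfer cassette, so the integrated provirus lacks LTR promoter activity.

The payload is expressed from the CMV enhancer/promoter and consists of a fragment of mouse zyxin (Zyx), residues 139-371, fused at its C terminus to EGFP. The attB1, attB5 and attB2 sites indicate a multi-fragment Gateway assembly, with the attB5 site forming the junction between zyxin and EGFP. An SV40 poly(A) signal and T7 promoter are annotated in reverse orientation between EGFP and attB2. The backbone's V5 tag lies well downstream of the EGFP coding sequence and the record lists only EGFP as a tag, so V5 is probably not part of the fusion. A WPRE follows to enhance transcript expression. A downstream SV40/EM7 promoter pair drives blasticidin S deaminase for blasticidin selection of transduced mammalian cells. The stated purpose is visualization of zyxin. The associated work concerns zyxin targeting to stress fibers during stretch-induced actin remodeling, which suggests the construct is used to examine localization of this zyxin region.
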