Features (pLannotate 1.2.2; 36 found; start..end, strand, type, name):
      3..229     +  promoter       RSV promoter: Rous sarcoma virus enhancer/promoter
    230..410     +  LTR            5' LTR (truncated): truncated 5' long terminal repeat (LTR) from HIV-1
    457..582     +  misc_feature   HIV-1 Ψ: packaging signal of human immunodeficiency virus type 1
    566..929     +  CDS            HIV-1 gag (fragment): gag protein from human immunodeficiency virus 1; gag
   1075..1308    +  misc_feature   RRE: The Rev response element (RRE) of HIV-1 allows for Rev-dependent mRNA export from the nucleus to the cytoplasm.
   1685..1785    +  CDS            Rev (fragment): human immunodeficiency virus 1 (HIV-1) Rev protein; rev; enhances nuclear export of unspliced and incompletely spliced viral mRNAs
   1804..1921    +  misc_feature   cPPT/CTS: central polypurine tract and central termination sequence of HIV-1
   1944..2247    +  enhancer       CMV enhancer: human cytomegalovirus immediate early enhancer
   2248..2451    +  promoter       CMV promoter: human cytomegalovirus (CMV) immediate early promoter
   2568..2592    +  protein_bind   attB1: mutant version of attB; recombination site for the Gateway® BP reaction BP Clonase™
   2599..3321    +  CDS            Zyx (fragment): ZYX_MOUSE - Experimental evidence at protein level: Swiss-Prot protein existence level 1. Adhesion plaque protein. Binds alpha-actinin and the CRP protein. Important for targeting TES and ENA/VASP family members to focal adhesions and for the formation of actin-rich structures. May be a component of a signal transduction pathway that mediates adhesion- stimulated changes in gene expression (By similarity). From Mus musculus (Mouse).
   3300..3320    +  protein_bind   attB5: mutant version of attB; core recombination site for the Gateway® BP reaction BP Clonase™
   3323..4039    +  CDS            EGFP: EGFP is a basic (constitutively fluorescent) green fluorescent protein published in 1996, derived from Aequorea victoria. It is reported to be a rapidly-maturing weak dimer with moderate acid sensitivity.
   4093..4111    -  promoter       T7 promoter: promoter for bacteriophage T7 RNA polymerase
   4116..4250    -  polyA_signal   SV40 poly(A) signal: SV40 polyadenylation signal
   4313..4337    -  protein_bind   attB2: mutant version of attB; recombination site for the Gateway® BP reaction BP Clonase™
   4390..4431    +  CDS            V5 tag: epitope tag from simian virus 5
   4455..5043    +  misc_feature   WPRE: woodchuck hepatitis virus posttranscriptional regulatory element
   5058..5374    +  promoter       SV40 promoter: SV40 enhancer and early promoter
   5422..5469    +  promoter       EM7 promoter: synthetic bacterial promoter&nbsp
   5488..5886    +  CDS            BSD: blasticidin S deaminase; Aspergillus terreus BSD; confers resistance to blasticidin
   5903..5971    +  CDS            nef (fragment): NEF_HV1Z2 - Experimental evidence at protein level: Swiss-Prot protein existence level 1. Extracellular Nef protein targets CD4(+) T-lymphocytes for apoptosis by interacting with CXCR4 surface receptors. From Human immunodeficiency virus type 1 group M subtype D (isolate Z2/CDC-Z34) (HIV-1).
   5973..6206    +  LTR            3' LTR (ΔU3): self-inactivating 3' long terminal repeat (LTR) from HIV-1
   6278..6399    +  polyA_signal   SV40 poly(A) signal: SV40 polyadenylation signal
   6439..6574    +  rep_origin     SV40 ori: SV40 origin of replication
   6595..6613    -  promoter       T7 promoter: promoter for bacteriophage T7 RNA polymerase
   6621..6776    +  CDS            lacZα (fragment): LacZα fragment of β-galactosidase; lacZ fragment
   6781..7209    +  rep_origin     f1 ori (sequence partly withheld): f1 bacteriophage origin of replication; arrow indicates direction of (+) strand synthesis
   7262..7366    +  promoter       AmpR promoter: bla
   7367..8227    +  CDS            AmpR: β-lactamase; bla; confers resistance to ampicillin, carbenicillin, and related antibiotics
   8398..8986    +  rep_origin     ori: high-copy-number ColE1/pMB1/pBR322/pUC origin of replication
   9169..9261    +  CDS            lacI (fragment): lac repressor; lacI; The lac repressor binds to the lac operator to inhibit transcription in E. coli. This inhibition can be relieved by adding lactose or isopropyl-β-D-thiogalactopyranoside (IPTG).
   9274..9295    +  protein_bind   CAP binding site: CAP binding activates transcription in the presence of cAMP. E. coli catabolite activator protein
   9310..9340    +  promoter       lac promoter: promoter for the E. coli lac operon
   9348..9364    +  protein_bind   lac operator: The lac repressor binds to the lac operator to inhibit transcription in E. coli. This inhibition can be relieved by adding lactose or isopropyl-β-D-thiogalactopyranoside (IPTG). lac repressor encoded by lacI
   9409..9427    +  promoter       T3 promoter: promoter for bacteriophage T3 RNA polymerase
>Addgene plasmid #187695 | pLenti-Zyxin-C (aa139-371)-EGFP | addgene full sequence | sequence record 371454 | Addgene NGS Result
AATGTAGTCTTATGCAATACTCTTGTAGTCTTGCAACATGGTAACGATGAGTTAGCAACATGCCTTACAA
GGAGAGAAAAAGCACCGTGCATGCCGATTGGTGGAAGTAAGGTGGTACGATCGTGCCTTATTAGGAAGGC
AACAGACGGGTCTGACATGGATTGGACGAACCACTGAATTGCCGCATTGCAGAGATATTGTATTTAAGTG
CCTAGCTCGATACATAAACGGGTCTCTCTGGTTAGACCAGATCTGAGCCTGGGAGCTCTCTGGCTAACTA
GGGAACCCACTGCTTAAGCCTCAATAAAGCTTGCCTTGAGTGCTTCAAGTAGTGTGTGCCCGTCTGTTGT
GTGACTCTGGTAACTAGAGATCCCTCAGACCCTTTTAGTCAGTGTGGAAAATCTCTAGCAGTGGCGCCCG
AACAGGGACTTGAAAGCGAAAGGGAAACCAGAGGAGCTCTCTCGACGCAGGACTCGGCTTGCTGAAGCGC
GCACGGCAAGAGGCGAGGGGCGGCGACTGGTGAGTACGCCAAAAATTTTGACTAGCGGAGGCTAGAAGGA
GAGAGATGGGTGCGAGAGCGTCAGTATTAAGCGGGGGAGAATTAGATCGCGATGGGAAAAAATTCGGTTA
AGGCCAGGGGGAAAGAAAAAATATAAATTAAAACATATAGTATGGGCAAGCAGGGAGCTAGAACGATTCG
CAGTTAATCCTGGCCTGTTAGAAACATCAGAAGGCTGTAGACAAATACTGGGACAGCTACAACCATCCCT
TCAGACAGGATCAGAAGAACTTAGATCATTATATAATACAGTAGCAACCCTCTATTGTGTGCATCAAAGG
ATAGAGATAAAAGACACCAAGGAAGCTTTAGACAAGATAGAGGAAGAGCAAAACAAAAGTAAGACCACCG
CACAGCAAGCGGCCGCTGATCTTCAGACCTGGAGGAGGAGATATGAGGGACAATTGGAGAAGTGAATTAT
ATAAATATAAAGTAGTAAAAATTGAACCATTAGGAGTAGCACCCACCAAGGCAAAGAGAAGAGTGGTGCA
GAGAGAAAAAAGAGCAGTGGGAATAGGAGCTTTGTTCCTTGGGTTCTTGGGAGCAGCAGGAAGCACTATG
GGCGCAGCGTCAATGACGCTGACGGTACAGGCCAGACAATTATTGTCTGGTATAGTGCAGCAGCAGAACA
ATTTGCTGAGGGCTATTGAGGCGCAACAGCATCTGTTGCAACTCACAGTCTGGGGCATCAAGCAGCTCCA
GGCAAGAATCCTGGCTGTGGAAAGATACCTAAAGGATCAACAGCTCCTGGGGATTTGGGGTTGCTCTGGA
AAACTCATTTGCACCACTGCTGTGCCTTGGAATGCTAGTTGGAGTAATAAATCTCTGGAACAGATTTGGA
ATCACACGACCTGGATGGAGTGGGACAGAGAAATTAACAATTACACAAGCTTAATACACTCCTTAATTGA
AGAATCGCAAAACCAGCAAGAAAAGAATGAACAAGAATTATTGGAATTAGATAAATGGGCAAGTTTGTGG
AATTGGTTTAACATAACAAATTGGCTGTGGTATATAAAATTATTCATAATGATAGTAGGAGGCTTGGTAG
GTTTAAGAATAGTTTTTGCTGTACTTTCTATAGTGAATAGAGTTAGGCAGGGATATTCACCATTATCGTT
TCAGACCCACCTCCCAACCCCGAGGGGACCCGACAGGCCCGAAGGAATAGAAGAAGAAGGTGGAGAGAGA
GACAGAGACAGATCCATTCGATTAGTGAACGGATCTCGACGGTATCGGTTAACTTTTAAAAGAAAAGGGG
GGATTGGGGGGTACAGTGCAGGGGAAAGAATAGTAGACATAATAGCAACAGACATACAAACTAAAGAATT
ACAAAAACAAATTACAAAAATTCAAAATTTTATCGATAAGCTTGGGAGTTCCGCGTTACATAACTTACGG
TAAATGGCCCGCCTGGCTGACCGCCCAACGACCCCCGCCCATTGACGTCAATAATGACGTATGTTCCCAT
AGTAACGCCAATAGGGACTTTCCATTGACGTCAATGGGTGGAGTATTTACGGTAAACTGCCCACTTGGCA
GTACATCAAGTGTATCATATGCCAAGTACGCCCCCTATTGACGTCAATGACGGTAAATGGCCCGCCTGGC
ATTATGCCCAGTACATGACCTTATGGGACTTTCCTACTTGGCAGTACATCTACGTATTAGTCATCGCTAT
TACCATGGTGATGCGGTTTTGGCAGTACATCAATGGGCGTGGATAGCGGTTTGACTCACGGGGATTTCCA
AGTCTCCACCCCATTGACGTCAATGGGAGTTTGTTTTGGCACCAAAATCAACGGGACTTTCCAAAATGTC
GTAACAACTCCGCCCCATTGACGCAAATGGGCGGTAGGCGTGTACGGTGGGAGGTCTATATAAGCAGAGC
TCGTTTAGTGAACCGTCAGATCGCCTGGAGACGCCATCCACGCTGTTTTGACCTCCATAGAAGACACCGA
CTCTAGAGGATCCACTAGTCCAGTGTGGTGGAATTCTGCAGATATCAACAAGTTTGTACAAAAAAGCAGG
CTTAATGCAGGGAGAAAGTGTGCAGTATTGACCTGGAGATTGACTCTCTGTCCTCACTGCTGGACGACAT
GACCAAGAACGATCCCTTCAAAGCCCGGGTATCATCCGGATATGTACCCCCACCAGTTGCCACTCCATTT
GTTCCCAAGCCTAGTACCAAACCTGCCCCTGGGGGCACAGCACCCTTGCCTCCTTGGAAGACCCCTTCTA
GCTCCCAGCCACCACCTCAGCCGCAGGCCAAGCCTCAGGTCCAGCTCCATGTCCAGCCTCAGGCCAAGCC
CCATGTCCAACCCCAGCCTGTGTCTTCTGCTAATACACAGCCCCGGGGTCCCCTTTCTCAGGCACCAACT
CCAGCACCTAAGTTTGCTCCAGTGGCTCCTAAATTTACTCCCGTGGTTTCCAAGTTCAGCCCTGGTGCTC
CAAGTGGACCTGGGCCACAGCCCAATCAAAAAATGGTGCCTCCGGATGCTCCTTCTTCTGTGAGCACAGG
CTCCCCTCAGCCCCCTAGCTTCACCTATGCTCAGCAGAAGGAGAAGCCCCTAGTTCAAGAGAAGCAGCAC
CCACAGCCTCCACCAGCTCAAAACCAAAACCAGGTACGCTCTCCTGGAGGCCCAGGCCCCTTGACCCTGA
AGGAGGTAGAGGAGTTGGAGCAGCTGACCCAGCAGCTGATGCAGGACATGGAACACCCTCAGAGGCAGAG
CGTGGCAGACAACTTTGTATACAAAAGTTGTGATGGTGAGCAAGGGCGAGGAGCTGTTCACCGGGGTGGT
GCCCATCCTGGTCGAGCTGGACGGCGACGTAAACGGCCACAAGTTCAGCGTGTCCGGCGAGGGCGAGGGC
GATGCCACCTACGGCAAGCTGACCCTGAAGTTCATCTGCACCACCGGCAAGCTGCCCGTGCCCTGGCCCA
CCCTCGTGACCACCCTGACCTACGGCGTGCAGTGCTTCAGCCGCTACCCCGACCACATGAAGCAGCACGA
CTTCTTCAAGTCCGCCATGCCCGAAGGCTACGTCCAGGAGCGCACCATCTTCTTCAAGGACGACGGCAAC
TACAAGACCCGCGCCGAGGTGAAGTTCGAGGGCGACACCCTGGTGAACCGCATCGAGCTGAAGGGCATCG
ACTTCAAGGAGGACGGCAACATCCTGGGGCACAAGCTGGAGTACAACTACAACAGCCACAACGTCTATAT
CATGGCCGACAAGCAGAAGAACGGCATCAAGGTGAACTTCAAGATCCGCCACAACATCGAGGACGGCAGC
GTGCAGCTCGCCGACCACTACCAGCAGAACACCCCCATCGGCGACGGCCCCGTGCTGCTGCCCGACAACC
ACTACCTGAGCACCCAGTCCGCCCTGAGCAAAGACCCCAACGAGAAGCGCGATCACATGGTCCTGCTGGA
GTTCGTGACCGCCGCCGGGATCACTCTCGGCATGGACGAGCTGTACAAGGGCGGTGGAAGATCTGGGAAT
TCAAGGCCTCTCGAGCCTCTAGATTCTGCAGCCCTATAGTGAGTCGTATTACGTAGATCCAGACATGATA
AGATACATTGATGAGTTTGGACAAACCACAACTAGAATGCAGTGAAAAAAATGCTTTATTTGTGAAATTT
GTGATGCTATTGCTTTATTTGTAACCATTATAAGCTGCAATAAACAAGTTAACAACAACAATTGCATTCA
TTTTATGTTTCAGGTTCAGGGGGAGGTGTGGGAGGTTTTTTTACCCAGCTTTCTTGTACAAAGTGGTTGA
TATCCAGCACAGTGGCGGCCGCTCGAGTCTAGAGGGCCCGCGGTTCGAAGGTAAGCCTATCCCTAACCCT
CTCCTCGGTCTCGATTCTACGCGTACCGGTTAGTAATGATCGACAATCAACCTCTGGATTACAAAATTTG
TGAAAGATTGACTGGTATTCTTAACTATGTTGCTCCTTTTACGCTATGTGGATACGCTGCTTTAATGCCT
TTGTATCATGCTATTGCTTCCCGTATGGCTTTCATTTTCTCCTCCTTGTATAAATCCTGGTTGCTGTCTC
TTTATGAGGAGTTGTGGCCCGTTGTCAGGCAACGTGGCGTGGTGTGCACTGTGTTTGCTGACGCAACCCC
CACTGGTTGGGGCATTGCCACCACCTGTCAGCTCCTTTCCGGGACTTTCGCTTTCCCCCTCCCTATTGCC
ACGGCGGAACTCATCGCCGCCTGCCTTGCCCGCTGCTGGACAGGGGCTCGGCTGTTGGGCACTGACAATT
CCGTGGTGTTGTCGGGGAAGCTGACGTCCTTTCCATGGCTGCTCGCCTGTGTTGCCACCTGGATTCTGCG
CGGGACGTCCTTCTGCTACGTCCCTTCGGCCCTCAATCCAGCGGACCTTCCTTCCCGCGGCCTGCTGCCG
GCTCTGCGGCCTCTTCCGCGTCTTCGCCTTCGCCCTCAGACGAGTCGGATCTCCCTTTGGGCCGCCTCCC
CGCCTGGCGATGGTACCGGTGTGGAAAGTCCCCAGGCTCCCCAGCAGGCAGAAGTATGCAAAGCATGCAT
CTCAATTAGTCAGCAACCAGGTGTGGAAAGTCCCCAGGCTCCCCAGCAGGCAGAAGTATGCAAAGCATGC
ATCTCAATTAGTCAGCAACCATAGTCCCGCCCCTAACTCCGCCCATCCCGCCCCTAACTCCGCCCAGTTC
CGCCCATTCTCCGCCCCATGGCTGACTAATTTTTTTTATTTATGCAGAGGCCGAGGCCGCCTCTGCCTCT
GAGCTATTCCAGAAGTAGTGAGGAGGCTTTTTTGGAGGCCTAGGCTTTTGCAAAAAGCTCCCGGGAGCTT
GTATATCCATTTTCGGATCTGATCAGCACGTGTTGACAATTAATCATCGGCATAGTATATCGGCATAGTA
TAATACGACAAGGTGAGGAACTAAACCATGGCCAAGCCTTTGTCTCAAGAAGAATCCACCCTCATTGAAA
GAGCAACGGCTACAATCAACAGCATCCCCATCTCTGAAGACTACAGCGTCGCCAGCGCAGCTCTCTCTAG
CGACGGCCGCATCTTCACTGGTGTCAATGTATATCATTTTACTGGGGGACCTTGTGCAGAACTCGTGGTG
CTGGGCACTGCTGCTGCTGCGGCAGCTGGCAACCTGACTTGTATCGTCGCGATCGGAAATGAGAACAGGG
GCATCTTGAGCCCCTGCGGACGGTGCCGACAGGTGCTTCTCGATCTGCATCCTGGGATCAAAGCCATAGT
GAAGGACAGTGATGGACAGCCGACGGCAGTTGGGATTCGTGAATTGCTGCCCTCTGGTTATGTGTGGGAG
GGCTAAGCACAATTCGAGCTCGGTACCTTTAAGACCAATGACTTACAAGGCAGCTGTAGATCTTAGCCAC
TTTTTAAAAGAAAAGGGGGGACTGGAAGGGCTAATTCACTCCCAACGAAGACAAGATCTGCTTTTTGCTT
GTACTGGGTCTCTCTGGTTAGACCAGATCTGAGCCTGGGAGCTCTCTGGCTAACTAGGGAACCCACTGCT
TAAGCCTCAATAAAGCTTGCCTTGAGTGCTTCAAGTAGTGTGTGCCCGTCTGTTGTGTGACTCTGGTAAC
TAGAGATCCCTCAGACCCTTTTAGTCAGTGTGGAAAATCTCTAGCAGTAGTAGTTCATGTCATCTTATTA
TTCAGTATTTATAACTTGCAAAGAAATGAATATCAGAGAGTGAGAGGAACTTGTTTATTGCAGCTTATAA
TGGTTACAAATAAAGCAATAGCATCACAAATTTCACAAATAAAGCATTTTTTTCACTGCATTCTAGTTGT
GGTTTGTCCAAACTCATCAATGTATCTTATCATGTCTGGCTCTAGCTATCCCGCCCCTAACTCCGCCCAT
CCCGCCCCTAACTCCGCCCAGTTCCGCCCATTCTCCGCCCCATGGCTGACTAATTTTTTTTATTTATGCA
GAGGCCGAGGCCGCCTCGGCCTCTGAGCTATTCCAGAAGTAGTGAGGAGGCTTTTTTGGAGGCCTAGGGA
CGTACCCAATTCGCCCTATAGTGAGTCGTATTACGCGCGCTCACTGGCCGTCGTTTTACAACGTCGTGAC
TGGGAAAACCCTGGCGTTACCCAACTTAATCGCCTTGCAGCACATCCCCCTTTCGCCAGCTGGCGTAATA
GCGAAGAGGCCCGCACCGATCGCCCTTCCCAACAGTTGCGCAGCCTGAATGGCGAATGGG
[124 nt withheld, positions 6781-6904]
C
[91 nt withheld, positions 6906-6996]
A
[49 nt withheld, positions 6998-7046]
CCTTTGACGTTGGAGTCCACGTTCTTT
[37 nt withheld, positions 7074-7110]
ACCCTATCTCGGTCTATTCTTTTGATTTATAAGGGATTTTGCCGATTTCGGCCTATTGGTTAAAAAATGA
GCTGATTTAACAAAAATTTAACGCGAATTTTAACAAAATATTAACGCTTACAATTTAGGTGGCACTTTTC
GGGGAAATGTGCGCGGAACCCCTATTTGTTTATTTTTCTAAATACATTCAAATATGTATCCGCTCATGAG
ACAATAACCCTGATAAATGCTTCAATAATATTGAAAAAGGAAGAGTATGAGTATTCAACATTTCCGTGTC
GCCCTTATTCCCTTTTTTGCGGCATTTTGCCTTCCTGTTTTTGCTCACCCAGAAACGCTGGTGAAAGTAA
AAGATGCTGAAGATCAGTTGGGTGCACGAGTGGGTTACATCGAACTGGATCTCAACAGCGGTAAGATCCT
TGAGAGTTTTCGCCCCGAAGAACGTTTTCCAATGATGAGCACTTTTAAAGTTCTGCTATGTGGCGCGGTA
TTATCCCGTATTGACGCCGGGCAAGAGCAACTCGGTCGCCGCATACACTATTCTCAGAATGACTTGGTTG
AGTACTCACCAGTCACAGAAAAGCATCTTACGGATGGCATGACAGTAAGAGAATTATGCAGTGCTGCCAT
AACCATGAGTGATAACACTGCGGCCAACTTACTTCTGACAACGATCGGAGGACCGAAGGAGCTAACCGCT
TTTTTGCACAACATGGGGGATCATGTAACTCGCCTTGATCGTTGGGAACCGGAGCTGAATGAAGCCATAC
CAAACGACGAGCGTGACACCACGATGCCTGTAGCAATGGCAACAACGTTGCGCAAACTATTAACTGGCGA
ACTACTTACTCTAGCTTCCCGGCAACAATTAATAGACTGGATGGAGGCGGATAAAGTTGCAGGACCACTT
CTGCGCTCGGCCCTTCCGGCTGGCTGGTTTATTGCTGATAAATCTGGAGCCGGTGAGCGTGGGTCTCGCG
GTATCATTGCAGCACTGGGGCCAGATGGTAAGCCCTCCCGTATCGTAGTTATCTACACGACGGGGAGTCA
GGCAACTATGGATGAACGAAATAGACAGATCGCTGAGATAGGTGCCTCACTGATTAAGCATTGGTAACTG
TCAGACCAAGTTTACTCATATATACTTTAGATTGATTTAAAACTTCATTTTTAATTTAAAAGGATCTAGG
TGAAGATCCTTTTTGATAATCTCATGACCAAAATCCCTTAACGTGAGTTTTCGTTCCACTGAGCGTCAGA
CCCCGTAGAAAAGATCAAAGGATCTTCTTGAGATCCTTTTTTTCTGCGCGTAATCTGCTGCTTGCAAACA
AAAAAACCACCGCTACCAGCGGTGGTTTGTTTGCCGGATCAAGAGCTACCAACTCTTTTTCCGAAGGTAA
CTGGCTTCAGCAGAGCGCAGATACCAAATACTGTTCTTCTAGTGTAGCCGTAGTTAGGCCACCACTTCAA
GAACTCTGTAGCACCGCCTACATACCTCGCTCTGCTAATCCTGTTACCAGTGGCTGCTGCCAGTGGCGAT
AAGTCGTGTCTTACCGGGTTGGACTCAAGACGATAGTTACCGGATAAGGCGCAGCGGTCGGGCTGAACGG
GGGGTTCGTGCACACAGCCCAGCTTGGAGCGAACGACCTACACCGAACTGAGATACCTACAGCGTGAGCT
ATGAGAAAGCGCCACGCTTCCCGAAGGGAGAAAGGCGGACAGGTATCCGGTAAGCGGCAGGGTCGGAACA
GGAGAGCGCACGAGGGAGCTTCCAGGGGGAAACGCCTGGTATCTTTATAGTCCTGTCGGGTTTCGCCACC
TCTGACTTGAGCGTCGATTTTTGTGATGCTCGTCAGGGGGGCGGAGCCTATGGAAAAACGCCAGCAACGC
GGCCTTTTTACGGTTCCTGGCCTTTTGCTGGCCTTTTGCTCACATGTTCTTTCCTGCGTTATCCCCTGAT
TCTGTGGATAACCGTATTACCGCCTTTGAGTGAGCTGATACCGCTCGCCGCAGCCGAACGACCGAGCGCA
GCGAGTCAGTGAGCGAGGAAGCGGAAGAGCGCCCAATACGCAAACCGCCTCTCCCCGCGCGTTGGCCGAT
TCATTAATGCAGCTGGCACGACAGGTTTCCCGACTGGAAAGCGGGCAGTGAGCGCAACGCAATTAATGTG
AGTTAGCTCACTCATTAGGCACCCCAGGCTTTACACTTTATGCTTCCGGCTCGTATGTTGTGTGGAATTG
TGAGCGGATAACAATTTCACACAGGAAACAGCTATGACCATGATTACGCCAAGCGCGCAATTAACCCTCA
CTAAAGGGAACAAAAGCTGGAGCTGCAAGCTT
